>Addgene plasmid #173074 | pNIC-CFP | addgene full sequence | sequence record 345939 | Addgene NGS Result
TAATACGACTCACTATAGGGGAATTGTGAGCGGATAACAATTCCCCTCTAGAAATAATTTTGTTTAACTT
TAAGAAGGAGATATACATATGCACCATCATCATCATCATGTGAGCAAGGGCGAGGAGCTGTTCACCGGGG
TGGTGCCCATCCTGGTCGAGCTGGACGGCGACGTAAACGGCCACAGGTTCAGCGTGTCCGGCGAGGGCGA
GGGCGATGCCACCTACGGCAAGCTGACCCTGAAGTTCATCTGCACCACCGGCAAGCTGCCCGTGCCCTGG
CCCACCCTCGTGACCACCCTGACCTGGGGCGTGCAGTGCTTCGCCCGCTACCCCGACCACATGAAGCAGC
ACGACTTCTTCAAGTCCGCCATGCCCGAAGGCTACGTCCAGGAGCGTACCATCTTCTTCAAGGACGACGG
CAACTACAAGACCCGCGCCGAGGTGAAGTTCGAGGGCGACACCCTGGTGAACCGCATCGAGCTGAAGGGC
ATCGACTTCAAGGAGGACGGCAACATCCTGGGGCACAAGCTGGAGTACAACGCCATCAGCGACAACGTCT
ATATCACCGCCGACAAGCAGAAGAACGGCATCAAGGCCCACTTCAAGATCCGCCACAACATCGAGGACGG
CAGCGTGCAGCTCGCCGACCACTACCAGCAGAACACCCCCATCGGCGACGGCCCCGTGCTGCTGCCCGAC
AACCACTACCTGAGCACCCAGTCCAAGCTGAGCAAAGACCCCAACGAGAAGCGCGATCACATGGTCCTGC
TGGAGTTCGTGACCGCCGCCGGGATCACTCTCGGCATGGACGAGCTGTACAAGTCTTCTGGTGTAGATCT
GGGTACCGAGAACCTGTACTTCCAATCCATGGAGACCGACGTCCACATATACCTGCCGTTCACTATTATT
TAGTGAAATGAGATATTATGATATTTTCTGAATTGTGATTAAAAAGGCAACTTTATGCCCATGCAACAGA
AACTATAAAAAATACAGAGAATGAAAAGAAACAGATAGATTTTTTAGTTCTTTAGGCCCGTAGTCTGCAA
ATCCTTTTATGATTTTCTATCAAACAAAAGAGGAAAATAGACCAGTTGCAATCCAAACGAGAGTCTAATA
GAATGAGGTCGAAAAGTAAATCGCGCGGGTTTGTTACTGATAAAGCAGGCAAGACCTAAAATGTGTAAAG
GGCAAAGTGTATACTTTGGCGTCACCCCTTACATATTTTAGGTCTTTTTTTATTGTGCGTAACTAACTTG
CCATCTTCAAACAGGAGGGCTGGAAGAAGCAGACCGCTAACACAGTACATAAAAAAGGAGACATGAACGA
TGAACATCAAAAAGTTTGCAAAACAAGCAACAGTATTAACCTTTACTACCGCACTGCTGGCAGGAGGCGC
AACTCAAGCGTTTGCGAAAGAAACGAACCAAAAGCCATATAAGGAAACATACGGCATTTCCCATATTACA
CGCCATGATATGCTGCAAATCCCTGAACAGCAAAAAAATGAAAAATATAAAGTTCCTGAGTTCGATTCGT
CCACAATTAAAAATATCTCTTCTGCAAAAGGCCTGGACGTTTGGGACAGCTGGCCATTACAAAACACTGA
CGGCACTGTCGCAAACTATCACGGCTACCACATCGTCTTTGCATTAGCCGGAGATCCTAAAAATGCGGAT
GACACATCGATTTACATGTTCTATCAAAAAGTCGGCGAAACTTCTATTGACAGCTGGAAAAACGCTGGCC
GCGTCTTTAAAGACAGCGACAAATTCGATGCAAATGATTCTATCCTAAAAGACCAAACACAAGAATGGTC
AGGTTCAGCCACATTTACATCTGACGGAAAAATCCGTTTATTCTACACTGATTTCTCCGGTAAACATTAC
GGCAAACAAACACTGACAACTGCACAAGTTAACGTATCAGCATCAGACAGCTCTTTGAACATCAACGGTG
TAGAGGATTATAAATCAATCTTTGACGGTGACGGAAAAACGTATCAAAATGTACAGCAGTTCATCGATGA
AGGCAACTACAGCTCAGGCGACAACCATACGCTGAGAGATCCTCACTACGTAGAAGATAAAGGCCACAAA
TACTTAGTATTTGAAGCAAACACTGGAACTGAAGATGGCTACCAAGGCGAAGAATCTTTATTTAACAAAG
CATACTATGGCAAAAGCACATCATTCTTCCGTCAAGAAAGTCAAAAACTTCTGCAAAGCGATAAAAAACG
CACGGCTGAGTTAGCAAACGGCGCTCTCGGTATGATTGAGCTAAACGATGATTACACACTGAAAAAAGTG
ATGAAACCGCTGATTGCATCTAACACAGTAACAGATGAAATTGAACGCGCGAACGTCTTTAAAATGAACG
GCAAATGGTACCTGTTCACTGACTCCCGCGGATCAAAAATGACGATTGACGGCATTACGTCTAACGATAT
TTACATGCTTGGTTATGTTTCTAATTCTTTAACTGGCCCATACAAGCCGCTGAACAAAACTGGCCTTGTG
TTAAAAATGGATCTTGATCCTAACGATGTAACCTTTACTTACTCACACTTCGCTGTACCTCAAGCGAAAG
GAAACAATGTCGTGATTACAAGCTATATGACAAACAGAGGATTCTACGCAGACAAACAATCAACGTTTGC
GCCTAGCTTCCTGCTGAACATCAAAGGCAAGAAAACATCTGTTGTCAAAGACAGCATCCTTGAACAAGGA
CAATTAACAGTTAACAAATAAAAACGCAAAAGAAAATGCCGATATCCTATTGGCATTGACGGTCTCCAGT
AAAGGTGGATACGGATCCGAATTCGAGCTCCGTCGACAAGCTTGCGGCCGCACTCGAGCACCACCACCAC
CACCACTGAGATCCGGCTGCTAACAAAGCCCGAAAGGAAGCTGAGTTGGCTGCTGCCACCGCTGAGCAAT
AACTAGCATAACCCCTTGGGGCCTCTAAACGGGTCTTGAGGGGTTTTTTGCTGAAAGGAGGAACTATATC
CGGATTGGCGAATGGG
[124 nt withheld, positions 3027-3150]
C
[91 nt withheld, positions 3152-3242]
A
[49 nt withheld, positions 3244-3292]
CCTTTGACGTTGGAGTCCACGTTCTTT
[37 nt withheld, positions 3320-3356]
ACCCTATCTCGGTCTATTCTTTTGATTTATAAGGGATTTTGCCGATTTCGGCCTATTGGTTAAAAAATGA
GCTGATTTAACAAAAATTTAACGCGAATTTTAACAAAATATTAACGCTTACAATTTAGGTGGCACTTTTC
GGGGAAATGTGCGCGGAACCCCTATTTGTTTATTTTTCTAAATACATTCAAATATGTATCCGCTCATGAA
TTAATTCTTAGAAAAACTCATCGAGCATCAAATGAAACTGCAATTTATTCATATCAGGATTATCAATACC
ATATTTTTGAAAAAGCCGTTTCTGTAATGAAGGAGAAAACTCACCGAGGCAGTTCCATAGGATGGCAAGA
TCCTGGTATCGGTCTGCGATTCCGACTCGTCCAACATCAATACAACCTATTAATTTCCCCTCGTCAAAAA
TAAGGTTATCAAGTGAGAAATCACCATGAGTGACGACTGAATCCGGTGAGAATGGCAAAAGTTTATGCAT
TTCTTTCCAGACTTGTTCAACAGGCCAGCCATTACGCTCGTCATCAAAATCACTCGCATCAACCAAACCG
TTATTCATTCGTGATTGCGCCTGAGCGAGACGAAATACGCGATCGCTGTTAAAAGGACAATTACAAACAG
GAATCGAATGCAACCGGCGCAGGAACACTGCCAGCGCATCAACAATATTTTCACCTGAATCAGGATATTC
TTCTAATACCTGGAATGCTGTTTTCCCGGGGATCGCAGTGGTGAGTAACCATGCATCATCAGGAGTACGG
ATAAAATGCTTGATGGTCGGAAGAGGCATAAATTCCGTCAGCCAGTTTAGTCTGACCATCTCATCTGTAA
CATCATTGGCAACGCTACCTTTGCCATGTTTCAGAAACAACTCTGGCGCATCGGGCTTCCCATACAATCG
ATAGATTGTCGCACCTGATTGCCCGACATTATCGCGAGCCCATTTATACCCATATAAATCAGCATCCATG
TTGGAATTTAATCGCGGCCTAGAGCAAGACGTTTCCCGTTGAATATGGCTCATAACACCCCTTGTATTAC
TGTTTATGTAAGCAGACAGTTTTATTGTTCATGACCAAAATCCCTTAACGTGAGTTTTCGTTCCACTGAG
CGTCAGACCCCGTAGAAAAGATCAAAGGATCTTCTTGAGATCCTTTTTTTCTGCGCGTAATCTGCTGCTT
GCAAACAAAAAAACCACCGCTACCAGCGGTGGTTTGTTTGCCGGATCAAGAGCTACCAACTCTTTTTCCG
AAGGTAACTGGCTTCAGCAGAGCGCAGATACCAAATACTGTCCTTCTAGTGTAGCCGTAGTTAGGCCACC
ACTTCAAGAACTCTGTAGCACCGCCTACATACCTCGCTCTGCTAATCCTGTTACCAGTGGCTGCTGCCAG
TGGCGATAAGTCGTGTCTTACCGGGTTGGACTCAAGACGATAGTTACCGGATAAGGCGCAGCGGTCGGGC
TGAACGGGGGGTTCGTGCACACAGCCCAGCTTGGAGCGAACGACCTACACCGAACTGAGATACCTACAGC
GTGAGCTATGAGAAAGCGCCACGCTTCCCGAAGGGAGAAAGGCGGACAGGTATCCGGTAAGCGGCAGGGT
CGGAACAGGAGAGCGCACGAGGGAGCTTCCAGGGGGAAACGCCTGGTATCTTTATAGTCCTGTCGGGTTT
CGCCACCTCTGACTTGAGCGTCGATTTTTGTGATGCTCGTCAGGGGGGCGGAGCCTATGGAAAAACGCCA
GCAACGCGGCCTTTTTACGGTTCCTGGCCTTTTGCTGGCCTTTTGCTCACATGTTCTTTCCTGCGTTATC
CCCTGATTCTGTGGATAACCGTATTACCGCCTTTGAGTGAGCTGATACCGCTCGCCGCAGCCGAACGACC
GAGCGCAGCGAGTCAGTGAGCGAGGAAGCGGAAGAGCGCCTGATGCGGTATTTTCTCCTTACGCATCTGT
GCGGTATTTCACACCGCAATGGTGCACTCTCAGTACAATCTGCTCTGATGCCGCATAGTTAAGCCAGTAT
ACACTCCGCTATCGCTACGTGACTGGGTCATGGCTGCGCCCCGACACCCGCCAACACCCGCTGACGCGCC
CTGACGGGCTTGTCTGCTCCCGGCATCCGCTTACAGACAAGCTGTGACCGTCTCCGGGAGCTGCATGTGT
CAGAGGTTTTCACCGTCATCACCGAAACGCGCGAGGCAGCTGCGGTAAAGCTCATCAGCGTGGTCGTGAA
GCGATTCACAGATGTCTGCCTGTTCATCCGCGTCCAGCTCGTTGAGTTTCTCCAGAAGCGTTAATGTCTG
GCTTCTGATAAAGCGGGCCATGTTAAGGGCGGTTTTTTCCTGTTTGGTCACTGATGCCTCCGTGTAAGGG
GGATTTCTGTTCATGGGGGTAATGATACCGATGAAACGAGAGAGGATGCTCACGATACGGGTTACTGATG
ATGAACATGCCCGGTTACTGGAACGTTGTGAGGGTAAACAACTGGCGGTATGGATGCGGCGGGACCAGAG
AAAAATCACTCAGGGTCAATGCCAGCGCTTCGTTAATACAGATGTAGGTGTTCCACAGGGTAGCCAGCAG
CATCCTGCGATGCAGATCCGGAACATAATGGTGCAGGGCGCTGACTTCCGCGTTTCCAGACTTTACGAAA
CACGGAAACCGAAGACCATTCATGTTGTTGCTCAGGTCGCAGACGTTTTGCAGCAGCAGTCGCTTCACGT
TCGCTCGCGTATCGGTGATTCATTCTGCTAACCAGTAAGGCAACCCCGCCAGCCTAGCCGGGTCCTCAAC
GACAGGAGCACGATCATGCGCACCCGTGGGGCCGCCATGCCGGCGATAATGGCCTGCTTCTCGCCGAAAC
GTTTGGTGGCGGGACCAGTGACGAAGGCTTGAGCGAGGGCGTGCAAGATTCCGAATACCGCAAGCGACAG
GCCGATCATCGTCGCGCTCCAGCGAAAGCGGTCCTCGCCGAAAATGACCCAGAGCGCTGCCGGCACCTGT
CCTACGAGTTGCATGATAAAGAAGACAGTCATAAGTGCGGCGACGATAGTCATGCCCCGCGCCCACCGGA
AGGAGCTGACTGGGTTGAAGGCTCTCAAGGGCATCGGTCGAGATCCCGGTGCCTAATGAGTGAGCTAACT
TACATTAATTGCGTTGCGCTCACTGCCCGCTTTCCAGTCGGGAAACCTGTCGTGCCAGCTGCATTAATGA
ATCGGCCAACGCGCGGGGAGAGGCGGTTTGCGTATTGGGCGCCAGGGTGGTTTTTCTTTTCACCAGTGAG
ACGGGCAACAGCTGATTGCCCTTCACCGCCTGGCCCTGAGAGAGTTGCAGCAAGCGGTCCACGCTGGTTT
GCCCCAGCAGGCGAAAATCCTGTTTGATGGTGGTTAACGGCGGGATATAACATGAGCTGTCTTCGGTATC
GTCGTATCCCACTACCGAGATATCCGCACCAACGCGCAGCCCGGACTCGGTAATGGCGCGCATTGCGCCC
AGCGCCATCTGATCGTTGGCAACCAGCATCGCAGTGGGAACGATGCCCTCATTCAGCATTTGCATGGTTT
GTTGAAAACCGGACATGGCACTCCAGTCGCCTTCCCGTTCCGCTATCGGCTGAATTTGATTGCGAGTGAG
ATATTTATGCCAGCCAGCCAGACGCAGACGCGCCGAGACAGAACTTAATGGGCCCGCTAACAGCGCGATT
TGCTGGTGACCCAATGCGACCAGATGCTCCACGCCCAGTCGCGTACCGTCTTCATGGGAGAAAATAATAC
TGTTGATGGGTGTCTGGTCAGAGACATCAAGAAATAACGCCGGAACATTAGTGCAGGCAGCTTCCACAGC
AATGGCATCCTGGTCATCCAGCGGATAGTTAATGATCAGCCCACTGACGCGTTGCGCGAGAAGATTGTGC
ACCGCCGCTTTACAGGCTTCGACGCCGCTTCGTTCTACCATCGACACCACCACGCTGGCACCCAGTTGAT
CGGCGCGAGATTTAATCGCCGCGACAATTTGCGACGGCGCGTGCAGGGCCAGACTGGAGGTGGCAACGCC
AATCAGCAACGACTGTTTGCCCGCCAGTTGTTGTGCCACGCGGTTGGGAATGTAATTCAGCTCCGCCATC
GCCGCTTCCACTTTTTCCCGCGTTTTCGCAGAAACGTGGCTGGCCTGGTTCACCACGCGGGAAACGGTCT
GATAAGAGACACCGGCATACTCTGCGACATCGTATAACGTTACTGGTTTCACATTCACCACCCTGAATTG
ACTCTCTTCCGGGCGCTATCATGCCATACCGCGAAAGGTTTTGCGCCATTCGATGGTGTCCGGGATCTCG
ACGCTCTCCCTTATGCGACTCCTGCATTAGGAAGCAGCCCAGTAGTAGGTTGAGGCCGTTGAGCACCGCC
GCCGCAAGGAATGGTGCATGCAAGGAGATGGCGCCCAACAGTCCCCCGGCCACGGGGCCTGCCACCATAC
CCACGCCGAAACAAGCGCTCATGAGCCCGAAGTGGCGAGCCCGATCTTCCCCATCGGTGATGTCGGCGAT
ATAGGCGCCAGCAACCGCACCTGTGGCGCCGGTGATGCCGGCCACGATGCGTCCGGCGTAGAGGATCGAG
ATCTCGATCCCGCGAAAT
Features (pLannotate 1.2.2; 21 found; start..end, strand, type, name):
      1..19      +  promoter       T7 promoter: promoter for bacteriophage T7 RNA polymerase
     20..44      +  protein_bind   lac operator: The lac repressor binds to the lac operator to inhibit transcription in E. coli. This inhibition can be relieved by adding lactose or isopropyl-β-D-thiogalactopyranoside (IPTG). lac repressor encoded by lacI
     59..81      +  RBS            RBS: efficient ribosome binding site from bacteriophage T7 gene 10 (Olins and Rangwala, 1989)
    110..824     +  CDS            mCerulean (fragment): enhanced monomeric variant of CFP (Rizzo et al., 2004) mammalian codon-optimized
    884..1329    +  promoter       sacB promoter: sacR; sacB promoter and control region
   1330..2751    +  CDS            SacB: secreted levansucrase that renders bacterial growth sensitive to sucrose; Bacillus subtilis sacB; negative selection marker
   2859..2876    +  CDS            9xHis (fragment): 9xHis affinity tag
   2886..2935    +  CDS            SET1 (fragment): solubility-enhancement tag derived from T7 phage gene 10B
   2943..2990    +  terminator     T7 terminator: transcription terminator for bacteriophage T7 RNA polymerase
   3027..3455    +  rep_origin     f1 ori (sequence partly withheld): f1 bacteriophage origin of replication; arrow indicates direction of (+) strand synthesis
   3508..3565    +  promoter       AmpR promoter (fragment): bla
   3574..4389    -  CDS            KanR: aminoglycoside phosphotransferase; aph(3')-Ia; confers resistance to kanamycin in bacteria or G418 (Geneticin®) in eukaryotes
   4511..5099    +  rep_origin     ori: high-copy-number ColE1/pMB1/pBR322/pUC origin of replication
   5285..5424    -  misc_feature   bom: basis of mobility region from pBR322
   5526..5717    -  CDS            rop: Rop protein, which maintains plasmids at low copy number; rop
   5734..6114    +  CDS            YPB1_ECOLX: Protein predicted: Swiss-Prot protein existence level 4. From Escherichia coli.
   6186..6477    -  CDS            TcR (fragment): tetracycline efflux protein; tet; confers resistance to tetracycline
   6492..6513    -  protein_bind   CAP binding site: CAP binding activates transcription in the presence of cAMP. E. coli catabolite activator protein
   6526..7608    -  CDS            lacI: lac repressor; lacI; The lac repressor binds to the lac operator to inhibit transcription in E. coli. This inhibition can be relieved by adding lactose or isopropyl-β-D-thiogalactopyranoside (IPTG).
   7609..7686    -  promoter       lacI promoter: lacI
   7694..7973    -  CDS            TcR (fragment): tetracycline efflux protein; tet; confers resistance to tetracycline
