[The description below was written by a language model from this plasmid's Addgene catalogue record and pLannotate feature annotations shown in this document.]
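Description:
pNIC-CFP is an empty bacterial expression backbone derived from pNIC28-Bsa4 (about 8 kb), designed to produce a target protein in E. coli as a fusion with an N-terminal cyan fluorescent protein. It is maintained under kanamycin selection through an aminoglycoside phosphotransferase (KanR) gene and replicates from a ColE1/pBR322-type origin. The bom region and the rop gene are also present, consistent with the low copy number recorded for the plasmid. An f1 origin and short leftover fragments of a tetracycline resistance gene are carried over from the parental backbone.

The expression cassette is a standard T7lac arrangement. A T7 promoter followed by a lac operator and the phage T7 gene 10 ribosome binding site drives the open reading frame, and a plasmid-borne lacI gene supplies the repressor, so expression is inducible with IPTG in hosts that provide T7 RNA polymerase. A T7 terminator closes the unit. The coding region begins with mCerulean, an enhanced monomeric CFP variant. According to the depositor, this sits before a TEV protease cleavage site, although that site is not annotated in the feature table.

Downstream of the tag lies a sacB cassette with its own promoter. It encodes levansucrase, which makes cells sensitive to sucrose. In this position it most likely serves as a replaceable stuffer, so that sucrose counter-selects plasmids that did not take up an insert, though the record does not describe the cloning method. A short His-tag fragment is annotated between sacB and the terminator.

No insert is present. The associated publication describes a toolbox for ADP-ribosyl binding proteins, in which such CFP fusions were used.
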