Addgene plasmid #173074: pNIC-CFP
Purpose: (Empty Backbone) Expression vector for E. coli producing target protein with N-terminal CFP fusion
Depositing lab: Lari Lehtiö. Depositing organization: University of Oulu. Publication: A molecular toolbox for ADP-ribosyl binding proteins. Sowa ST, Galera-Prat A, Wazir S, Alanen HI, Maksimainen MM, Lehtio L. Cell Rep Methods. 2021 Dec 20;1(8):100121. doi: 10.1016/j.crmeth.2021.100121. Epub 2021 Nov 11. PubMed 34786571.
Backbone
  Vector backbone: pNIC-Bsa4
  Vector type: Bacterial Expression
  Tag / fusion protein: mCerulean (N terminal on backbone)
Growth in bacteria
  Bacterial resistance: Kanamycin, 50 μg/mL
  Growth temperature: 37°C
  Growth strain: DH5alpha
  Copy number: Low Copy
Gene/Insert
  Gene/Insert name: None
  Tag / fusion protein: mCerulean (N terminal on backbone)
Terms and licenses: Academic/Nonprofit Terms; Industry Terms: Not Available to Industry
Depositor comments: pNIC28-Bsa4 that contains the sequence of CFP before the TEV cleavage site. Please visit https://www.biorxiv.org/content/10.1101/2021.05.31.445082v2 for bioRxiv preprint.
How to cite: pNIC-CFP was a gift from Lari Lehtiö (Addgene plasmid # 173074 ; http://n2t.net/addgene:173074 ; RRID:Addgene_173074)
